Addgene plasmid #194599: pcDNA216-CoV2-RBD-alpha variant
Purpose: Mammalian expression of RBD domain from SARS-CoV-2 alpha
Depositing lab: Ben Murrell. Depositing organization: Karolinska Institutet.
Backbone
  Vector backbone: pcDNA216
  Vector type: Mammalian Expression
Growth in bacteria
  Bacterial resistance: Ampicillin, 100 μg/mL
  Growth temperature: 37°C
  Growth strain: DH5alpha
  Copy number: High Copy
Gene/Insert
  Gene/Insert name: CoV2-RBD-alpha variant
  Species: Severe acute respiratory syndrome coronavirus 2
  Entrez Gene: S (a.k.a. GU280_gp02, spike glycoprotein)
  Cloning method: Gibson Cloning
Terms and licenses: Academic/Nonprofit Terms; Industry Terms: Not Available to Industry
How to cite: pcDNA216-CoV2-RBD-alpha variant was a gift from Ben Murrell (Addgene plasmid # 194599 ; http://n2t.net/addgene:194599 ; RRID:Addgene_194599)
