[The description below was written by a language model from this plasmid's Addgene catalogue record and pLannotate feature annotations shown in this document.]
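Description:
pcDNA216-CoV2-RBD-alpha variant is a mammalian expression plasmid of about 6.2 kb, built on the pcDNA216 backbone, that carries the receptor-binding domain (RBD) of the SARS-CoV-2 spike glycoprotein in its alpha-variant form. The insert was introduced by Gibson cloning and is annotated as a roughly 690 bp fragment of the S coding sequence. It lies downstream of the human cytomegalovirus immediate-early enhancer and promoter, which drive strong constitutive transcription in transfected mammalian cells, and upstream of the bovine growth hormone polyadenylation signal that terminates and stabilises the transcript. A T7 promoter sits between the CMV promoter and the insert and can serve for in vitro transcription or as a sequencing primer site. The short hit annotated as a truncated HIV-1 LTR at the CMV boundary is only a small fragment and does not indicate a lentiviral design. There is unannotated sequence on either side of the spike fragment, but the record does not state whether it encodes a secretion signal or purification tags, and it does not list the specific alpha-defining substitution(s).

The backbone follows the familiar pcDNA3-type layout. A high-copy ColE1/pUC origin and a β-lactamase gene with its own promoter allow propagation in E. coli under ampicillin selection. An f1 origin permits single-stranded DNA production. An SV40 early promoter drives a neomycin phosphotransferase gene followed by an SV40 poly(A) signal, which would allow G418 selection of stable mammalian lines. Remnants of ble, lacI and lac promoter/operator sequences are backbone carry-over. The construct is intended for producing recombinant alpha-variant RBD in mammalian cells. Such protein is commonly used in antibody binding and serological studies, though the record does not specify an application.
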