Features (pLannotate 1.2.2; 20 found; start..end, strand, type, name):
     28..80      -  misc_feature   bom (fragment): basis of mobility region from pBR322
    235..614     +  enhancer       CMV enhancer: human cytomegalovirus immediate early enhancer
    615..818     +  promoter       CMV promoter: human cytomegalovirus (CMV) immediate early promoter
    814..847     +  LTR            5' LTR (truncated) (fragment): truncated 5' long terminal repeat (LTR) from HIV-1
    863..881     +  promoter       T7 promoter: promoter for bacteriophage T7 RNA polymerase
    940..1626    +  CDS            S (fragment): SPIKE_SARS2 - Experimental evidence at protein level: Swiss-Prot protein existence level 1. [Spike glycoprotein]: May down-regulate host tetherin (BST2) by lysosomal degradation, thereby counteracting its antiviral activity. From Severe acute respiratory syndrome coronavirus 2 (2019-nCoV) (SARS-CoV-2).
   1752..1976    +  polyA_signal   bGH poly(A) signal: bovine growth hormone polyadenylation signal
   1980..2001    +  promoter       SV40 promoter (fragment): SV40 enhancer and early promoter
   2022..2450    +  rep_origin     f1 ori (sequence partly withheld): f1 bacteriophage origin of replication; arrow indicates direction of (+) strand synthesis
   2464..2793    +  promoter       SV40 promoter: SV40 enhancer and early promoter
   2860..3651    +  CDS            neo: KKA2_KLEPN - Also known as kan, nptII. Experimental evidence at protein level: Swiss-Prot protein existence level 1. Resistance to kanamycin, neomycin, paromomycin, ribostamycin, butirosin and gentamicin B. From Klebsiella pneumoniae.
   3675..3833    +  CDS            ble (fragment): BLE_KLEPN - Experimental evidence at protein level: Swiss-Prot protein existence level 1. Binding protein with a strong affinity to the bleomycin family of antibiotics. Binds to CL990; an antimitotic-antibiotic compound. From Klebsiella pneumoniae.
   3828..3949    +  polyA_signal   SV40 poly(A) signal: SV40 polyadenylation signal
   4022..4038    -  protein_bind   lac operator: The lac repressor binds to the lac operator to inhibit transcription in E. coli. This inhibition can be relieved by adding lactose or isopropyl-β-D-thiogalactopyranoside (IPTG). lac repressor encoded by lacI
   4046..4076    -  promoter       lac promoter: promoter for the E. coli lac operon
   4091..4112    -  protein_bind   CAP binding site: CAP binding activates transcription in the presence of cAMP. E. coli catabolite activator protein
   4125..4217    -  CDS            lacI (fragment): lac repressor; lacI; The lac repressor binds to the lac operator to inhibit transcription in E. coli. This inhibition can be relieved by adding lactose or isopropyl-β-D-thiogalactopyranoside (IPTG).
   4400..4988    -  rep_origin     ori: high-copy-number ColE1/pMB1/pBR322/pUC origin of replication
   5159..6019    -  CDS            AmpR: β-lactamase; bla; confers resistance to ampicillin, carbenicillin, and related antibiotics
   6020..6124    -  promoter       AmpR promoter: bla
>Addgene plasmid #194599 | pcDNA216-CoV2-RBD-alpha variant | addgene full sequence | sequence record 381522 | Addgene NGS Result
GACGGATCGGGAGATCTCCCGATCCCCTATGGTGCACTCTCAGTACAATCTGCTCTGATGCCGCATAGTT
AAGCCAGTATCTGCTCCCTGCTTGTGTGTTGGAGGTCGCTGAGTAGTGCGCGAGCAAAATTTAAGCTACA
ACAAGGCAAGGCTTGACCGACAATTGCATGAAGAATCTGCTTAGGGTTAGGCGTTTTGCGCTGCTTCGCG
ATGTACGGGCCAGATATACGCGTTGACATTGATTATTGACTAGTTATTAATAGTAATCAATTACGGGGTC
ATTAGTTCATAGCCCATATATGGAGTTCCGCGTTACATAACTTACGGTAAATGGCCCGCCTGGCTGACCG
CCCAACGACCCCCGCCCATTGACGTCAATAATGACGTATGTTCCCATAGTAACGCCAATAGGGACTTTCC
ATTGACGTCAATGGGTGGAGTATTTACGGTAAACTGCCCACTTGGCAGTACATCAAGTGTATCATATGCC
AAGTACGCCCCCTATTGACGTCAATGACGGTAAATGGCCCGCCTGGCATTATGCCCAGTACATGACCTTA
TGGGACTTTCCTACTTGGCAGTACATCTACGTATTAGTCATCGCTATTACCATGGTGATGCGGTTTTGGC
AGTACATCAATGGGCGTGGATAGCGGTTTGACTCACGGGGATTTCCAAGTCTCCACCCCATTGACGTCAA
TGGGAGTTTGTTTTGGCACCAAAATCAACGGGACTTTCCAAAATGTCGTAACAACTCCGCCCCATTGACG
CAAATGGGCGGTAGGCGTGTACGGTGGGAGGTCTATATAAGCAGAGCTCTCTGGCTAACTAGAGAACCCA
CTGCTTACTGGCTTATCGAAATTAATACGACTCACTATAGGGAGACCCAAGCTGGCTAGCATGTTCGTGT
TTCTGGTACTGCTGCCTCTGGTGTCCAGCCGGGTGCAGCCCACCGAATCCATCGTGCGGTTCCCCAATAT
CACCAATCTGTGCCCCTTCGGCGAGGTGTTCAATGCCACCAGATTCGCCTCTGTGTACGCCTGGAACCGG
AAGCGGATCAGCAATTGCGTGGCCGACTACTCCGTGCTGTACAACTCCGCCAGCTTCAGCACCTTCAAGT
GCTACGGCGTGTCCCCTACCAAGCTGAACGACCTGTGCTTCACAAACGTGTACGCCGACAGCTTCGTGAT
CCGGGGAGATGAAGTGCGGCAGATTGCCCCTGGACAGACAGGCAAGATCGCCGACTACAACTACAAGCTG
CCCGACGACTTCACCGGCTGTGTGATTGCCTGGAACAGCAACAACCTGGACTCCAAAGTCGGCGGCAACT
ACAATTACCTGTACCGGCTGTTCCGGAAGTCCAATCTGAAGCCCTTCGAGCGGGACATCTCCACCGAGAT
CTATCAGGCCGGCAGCACCCCTTGTAACGGCGTGGAAGGCTTCAACTGCTACTTCCCACTGCAGTCCTAC
GGCTTTCAGCCCACATACGGCGTGGGCTATCAGCCCTACAGAGTGGTGGTGCTGAGCTTCGAACTGCTGC
ATGCCCCTGCCACAGTGTGCGGCCCTAAGAAAAGCACCAATCTCGTGAAGAACAAATGCGTGAACTTCGG
ACTGCCGGAAACCGGCGGCCATCATCACCATCACCATTGAGCGGCCGCCACTGTGCTGGATATCTGCAGA
ATTCCACCACACTGGACTAGTGGATCCGAGCTCGGTACCAAGCTTAAGTTTAAACCGCTGATCAGCCTCG
ACTGTGCCTTCTAGTTGCCAGCCATCTGTTGTTTGCCCCTCCCCCGTGCCTTCCTTGACCCTGGAAGGTG
CCACTCCCACTGTCCTTTCCTAATAAAATGAGGAAATTGCATCGCATTGTCTGAGTAGGTGTCATTCTAT
TCTGGGGGGTGGGGTGGGGCAGGACAGCAAGGGGGAGGATTGGGAAGACAATAGCAGGCATGCTGGGGAT
GCGGTGGGCTCTATGGCTTCTGAGGCGGAAAGAACCAGCTGGGGCTCTAGGGGGTATCCCC
[124 nt withheld, positions 2022-2145]
C
[91 nt withheld, positions 2147-2237]
A
[49 nt withheld, positions 2239-2287]
CCTTTGACGTTGGAGTCCACGTTCTTT
[37 nt withheld, positions 2315-2351]
ACCCTATCTCGGTCTATTCTTTTGATTTATAAGGGATTTTGCCGATTTCGGCCTATTGGTTAAAAAATGA
GCTGATTTAACAAAAATTTAACGCGAATTAATTCTGTGGAATGTGTGTCAGTTAGGGTGTGGAAAGTCCC
CAGGCTCCCCAGCAGGCAGAAGTATGCAAAGCATGCATCTCAATTAGTCAGCAACCAGGTGTGGAAAGTC
CCCAGGCTCCCCAGCAGGCAGAAGTATGCAAAGCATGCATCTCAATTAGTCAGCAACCATAGTCCCGCCC
CTAACTCCGCCCATCCCGCCCCTAACTCCGCCCAGTTCCGCCCATTCTCCGCCCCATGGCTGACTAATTT
TTTTTATTTATGCAGAGGCCGAGGCCGCCTCTGCCTCTGAGCTATTCCAGAAGTAGTGAGGAGGCTTTTT
TGGAGGCCTAGGCTTTTGCAAAAAGCTCCCGGGAGCTTGTATATCCATTTTCGGATCTGATCAAGAGACA
GGATGAGGATCGTTTCGCATGATTGAACAAGATGGATTGCACGCAGGTTCTCCGGCCGCTTGGGTGGAGA
GGCTATTCGGCTATGACTGGGCACAACAGACAATCGGCTGCTCTGATGCCGCCGTGTTCCGGCTGTCAGC
GCAGGGGCGCCCGGTTCTTTTTGTCAAGACCGACCTGTCCGGTGCCCTGAATGAACTGCAGGACGAGGCA
GCGCGGCTATCGTGGCTGGCCACGACGGGCGTTCCTTGCGCAGCTGTGCTCGACGTTGTCACTGAAGCGG
GAAGGGACTGGCTGCTATTGGGCGAAGTGCCGGGGCAGGATCTCCTGTCATCTCACCTTGCTCCTGCCGA
GAAAGTATCCATCATGGCTGATGCAATGCGGCGGCTGCATACGCTTGATCCGGCTACCTGCCCATTCGAC
CACCAAGCGAAACATCGCATCGAGCGAGCACGTACTCGGATGGAAGCCGGTCTTGTCGATCAGGATGATC
TGGACGAAGAGCATCAGGGGCTCGCGCCAGCCGAACTGTTCGCCAGGCTCAAGGCGCGCATGCCCGACGG
CGAGGATCTCGTCGTGACCCATGGCGATGCCTGCTTGCCGAATATCATGGTGGAAAATGGCCGCTTTTCT
GGATTCATCGACTGTGGCCGGCTGGGTGTGGCGGACCGCTATCAGGACATAGCGTTGGCTACCCGTGATA
TTGCTGAAGAGCTTGGCGGCGAATGGGCTGACCGCTTCCTCGTGCTTTACGGTATCGCCGCTCCCGATTC
GCAGCGCATCGCCTTCTATCGCCTTCTTGACGAGTTCTTCTGAGCGGGACTCTGGGGTTCGAAATGACCG
ACCAAGCGACGCCCAACCTGCCATCACGAGATTTCGATTCCACCGCCGCCTTCTATGAAAGGTTGGGCTT
CGGAATCGTTTTCCGGGACGCCGGCTGGATGATCCTCCAGCGCGGGGATCTCATGCTGGAGTTCTTCGCC
CACCCCAACTTGTTTATTGCAGCTTATAATGGTTACAAATAAAGCAATAGCATCACAAATTTCACAAATA
AAGCATTTTTTTCACTGCATTCTAGTTGTGGTTTGTCCAAACTCATCAATGTATCTTATCATGTCTGTAT
ACCGTCGACCTCTAGCTAGAGCTTGGCGTAATCATGGTCATAGCTGTTTCCTGTGTGAAATTGTTATCCG
CTCACAATTCCACACAACATACGAGCCGGAAGCATAAAGTGTAAAGCCTGGGGTGCCTAATGAGTGAGCT
AACTCACATTAATTGCGTTGCGCTCACTGCCCGCTTTCCAGTCGGGAAACCTGTCGTGCCAGCTGCATTA
ATGAATCGGCCAACGCGCGGGGAGAGGCGGTTTGCGTATTGGGCGCTCTTCCGCTTCCTCGCTCACTGAC
TCGCTGCGCTCGGTCGTTCGGCTGCGGCGAGCGGTATCAGCTCACTCAAAGGCGGTAATACGGTTATCCA
CAGAATCAGGGGATAACGCAGGAAAGAACATGTGAGCAAAAGGCCAGCAAAAGGCCAGGAACCGTAAAAA
GGCCGCGTTGCTGGCGTTTTTCCATAGGCTCCGCCCCCCTGACGAGCATCACAAAAATCGACGCTCAAGT
CAGAGGTGGCGAAACCCGACAGGACTATAAAGATACCAGGCGTTTCCCCCTGGAAGCTCCCTCGTGCGCT
CTCCTGTTCCGACCCTGCCGCTTACCGGATACCTGTCCGCCTTTCTCCCTTCGGGAAGCGTGGCGCTTTC
TCATAGCTCACGCTGTAGGTATCTCAGTTCGGTGTAGGTCGTTCGCTCCAAGCTGGGCTGTGTGCACGAA
CCCCCCGTTCAGCCCGACCGCTGCGCCTTATCCGGTAACTATCGTCTTGAGTCCAACCCGGTAAGACACG
ACTTATCGCCACTGGCAGCAGCCACTGGTAACAGGATTAGCAGAGCGAGGTATGTAGGCGGTGCTACAGA
GTTCTTGAAGTGGTGGCCTAACTACGGCTACACTAGAAGAACAGTATTTGGTATCTGCGCTCTGCTGAAG
CCAGTTACCTTCGGAAAAAGAGTTGGTAGCTCTTGATCCGGCAAACAAACCACCGCTGGTAGCGGTGGTT
TTTTTGTTTGCAAGCAGCAGATTACGCGCAGAAAAAAAGGATCTCAAGAAGATCCTTTGATCTTTTCTAC
GGGGTCTGACGCTCAGTGGAACGAAAACTCACGTTAAGGGATTTTGGTCATGAGATTATCAAAAAGGATC
TTCACCTAGATCCTTTTAAATTAAAAATGAAGTTTTAAATCAATCTAAAGTATATATGAGTAAACTTGGT
CTGACAGTTACCAATGCTTAATCAGTGAGGCACCTATCTCAGCGATCTGTCTATTTCGTTCATCCATAGT
TGCCTGACTCCCCGTCGTGTAGATAACTACGATACGGGAGGGCTTACCATCTGGCCCCAGTGCTGCAATG
ATACCGCGAGACCCACGCTCACCGGCTCCAGATTTATCAGCAATAAACCAGCCAGCCGGAAGGGCCGAGC
GCAGAAGTGGTCCTGCAACTTTATCCGCCTCCATCCAGTCTATTAATTGTTGCCGGGAAGCTAGAGTAAG
TAGTTCGCCAGTTAATAGTTTGCGCAACGTTGTTGCCATTGCTACAGGCATCGTGGTGTCACGCTCGTCG
TTTGGTATGGCTTCATTCAGCTCCGGTTCCCAACGATCAAGGCGAGTTACATGATCCCCCATGTTGTGCA
AAAAAGCGGTTAGCTCCTTCGGTCCTCCGATCGTTGTCAGAAGTAAGTTGGCCGCAGTGTTATCACTCAT
GGTTATGGCAGCACTGCATAATTCTCTTACTGTCATGCCATCCGTAAGATGCTTTTCTGTGACTGGTGAG
TACTCAACCAAGTCATTCTGAGAATAGTGTATGCGGCGACCGAGTTGCTCTTGCCCGGCGTCAATACGGG
ATAATACCGCGCCACATAGCAGAACTTTAAAAGTGCTCATCATTGGAAAACGTTCTTCGGGGCGAAAACT
CTCAAGGATCTTACCGCTGTTGAGATCCAGTTCGATGTAACCCACTCGTGCACCCAACTGATCTTCAGCA
TCTTTTACTTTCACCAGCGTTTCTGGGTGAGCAAAAACAGGAAGGCAAAATGCCGCAAAAAAGGGAATAA
GGGCGACACGGAAATGTTGAATACTCATACTCTTCCTTTTTCAATATTATTGAAGCATTTATCAGGGTTA
TTGTCTCATGAGCGGATACATATTTGAATGTATTTAGAAAAATAAACAAATAGGGGTTCCGCGCACATTT
CCCCGAAAAGTGCCACCTGACGTC
